Addgene plasmid #51582: PhyB-mCherry-Spc72
Purpose: Constitutively express spindle pole body localized PhyB in Saccharomyces cerevisiae
Depositing lab: Chao Tang. Depositing organization: Peking University. Publication: A light-inducible organelle-targeting system for dynamically activating and inactivating signaling in budding yeast. Yang X, Jost AP, Weiner OD, Tang C. Mol Biol Cell. 2013 Aug;24(15):2419-30. doi: 10.1091/mbc.E13-03-0126. Epub 2013 Jun 12. PubMed 23761071.
Backbone
  Vector backbone: pRS305
  Backbone size w/o insert (bp): 7236
  Vector type: Yeast Expression
  Selectable markers: LEU2
Growth in bacteria
  Bacterial resistance: Ampicillin, 100 μg/mL
  Growth temperature: 37°C
  Growth strain: DH5alpha
  Copy number: High Copy
Gene/Insert
  Gene/Insert name: PhyB
  Species: A. thaliana (mustard weed)
  Insert size (bp): 6901
  Mutation: 1-908aa only
  Entrez Gene: PHYB (a.k.a. AT2G18790, HY3, MSF3.17, MSF3_17, OOP1, OUT OF PHASE 1, PHYTOCHROME B, phytochrome B)
  Promoter: ADH1pr
  Tag / fusion protein: mCherry (C terminal on insert); Spc72 (C terminal on insert)
  Cloning method: Restriction Enzyme; 5′ cloning site Apa1 (not destroyed); 3′ cloning site NotI (not destroyed)
  Sequencing primers: 5′ mCherry F
Resource information
  A portion of this plasmid was derived from a plasmid made by: Jared Toettcher
Terms and licenses: Academic/Nonprofit Terms; Industry Terms: Not Available to Industry
Depositor comments: There is a 15-aa linker (EFDSAGSAGSAGGSS) between the PhyB and mCherry and a 10-aa linker (SAGSAGKASG) between mCherry and anchor gene.
How to cite: PhyB-mCherry-Spc72 was a gift from Chao Tang (Addgene plasmid # 51582 ; http://n2t.net/addgene:51582 ; RRID:Addgene_51582)
