[The description below was written by a language model from this plasmid's Addgene catalogue record and pLannotate feature annotations shown in this document.]
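Description:
PhyB-mCherry-Spc72 is a yeast expression plasmid built on pRS305, a vector of the pRS integrating series. Consistent with that, the annotated 14,137-nt sequence shows no yeast replication origin or centromere, so stable maintenance in Saccharomyces cerevisiae would depend on chromosomal integration, with selection through the LEU2 auxotrophic marker (its promoter and full coding sequence are annotated). In E. coli the plasmid is propagated at high copy from a ColE1/pUC-type origin under ampicillin selection via the AmpR β-lactamase gene. An f1 origin, lacZα and lac promoter remnants, and flanking T3 and T7 promoters are carried over from the pBluescript-derived backbone. Short fragments of LEU2, URA3, NFS1, rop and bom are also detected and appear to be backbone or flanking genomic remnants rather than functional parts.

The payload is a single triple-fusion open reading frame driven by the constitutive S. cerevisiae ADH1 promoter. It starts with a truncated Arabidopsis thaliana phytochrome B (residues 1–908 only), joined through a 15-residue flexible linker to the red fluorescent protein mCherry. A 10-residue linker then connects mCherry to yeast Spc72, a component of the spindle pole body outer plaque that binds the γ-tubulin complex. Spc72 acts as the anchor that tethers PhyB to the spindle pole body, while mCherry allows that localisation to be confirmed by microscopy. No terminator is annotated downstream of the fusion.

The construct serves as the organelle-anchored half of a light-inducible targeting system in budding yeast. In such systems, light-controlled binding of a partner protein to anchored PhyB recruits or releases signalling proteins at a defined subcellular site. The partner construct is not part of this record.
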