Features (pLannotate 1.2.2; 27 found; start..end, strand, type, name):
     59..136     +  CDS            YO192_YEAST (fragment): Experimental evidence at protein level: Swiss-Prot protein existence level 1. From Saccharomyces cerevisiae (strain ATCC 204508 / S288c) (Baker's yeast).
    276..683     +  promoter       LEU2 promoter: S. cerevisiae LEU2
   1199..2293    +  CDS            LEU2: LEU3_YEAST - Experimental evidence at protein level: Swiss-Prot protein existence level 1. Catalyzes the oxidation of 3-carboxy-2-hydroxy-4- methylpentanoate (3-isopropylmalate) to 3-carboxy-4-methyl-2- oxopentanoate. The product decarboxylates to 4-methyl-2 oxopentanoate. From Saccharomyces cerevisiae (strain ATCC 204508 / S288c) (Baker's yeast).
   2589..2927    +  CDS            YO085_YEAST: Protein predicted: Swiss-Prot protein existence level 4. From Saccharomyces cerevisiae (strain ATCC 204508 / S288c) (Baker's yeast).
   3292..3996    +  promoter       ADH1 promoter: S. cerevisiae ADH1; promoter for alcohol dehydrogenase 1
   4014..6737    +  CDS            PHYB (fragment): PHYB_ARATH - Also known as HY3 From Arabidopsis thaliana (Mouse-ear cress).
   6783..7490    +  CDS            mCherry: mCherry is a basic (constitutively fluorescent) red fluorescent protein published in 2004, derived from Discosoma sp.. It is reported to be a very rapidly-maturing monomer with low acid sensitivity.
   7527..9392    +  CDS            SPC72: SPC72_YEAST - Also known as LDB4, SPI6. Experimental evidence at protein level: Swiss-Prot protein existence level 1. Spindle pole body component that acts as the gamma-tubulin complex-binding protein of the SPB outer plaque. Anchors cytoplasmic microtubules at the at the half bridge of the spindle pole body (SPB) and accordingly functions in nuclear position and spindle orientation, including anaphase spindle migration into the bud. Recruits KIN4 kinase to both SPBs when cytoplasmic microtubules are defective. Links cytoplasmic microtubules with spindle orientation checkpoint (SPOC) component
   9395..9419    -  misc_feature   MCS (fragment): pBluescript multiple cloning site
  10115..10167   +  CDS            LEU2 (fragment): 3-isopropylmalate dehydrogenase, required for leucine biosynthesis; S. cerevisiae LEU2; yeast auxotrophic marker
  10529..10639   -  CDS            NFS1 (fragment): NFS1_YEAST - Also known as SPL1 From Saccharomyces cerevisiae (strain ATCC 204508 / S288c) (Baker's yeast).
  10685..10703   -  promoter       T7 promoter: promoter for bacteriophage T7 RNA polymerase
  10706..10863   +  CDS            lacZα (fragment): LacZα fragment of β-galactosidase; lacZ fragment
  10867..11295   +  rep_origin     f1 ori (sequence partly withheld): f1 bacteriophage origin of replication; arrow indicates direction of (+) strand synthesis
  11323..11374   -  misc_feature   bom (fragment): basis of mobility region from pBR322
  11430..11522   -  CDS            URA3 (fragment): PYRF_YEAST - Experimental evidence at protein level: Swiss-Prot protein existence level 1. From Saccharomyces cerevisiae (strain ATCC 204508 / S288c) (Baker's yeast).
  11522..11654   -  promoter       URA3 promoter (fragment): S. cerevisiae URA3
  11662..11711   -  misc_feature   bom (fragment): basis of mobility region from pBR322
  11813..11848   -  CDS            rop (fragment): Rop protein, which maintains plasmids at low copy number; rop
  11960..12064   +  promoter       AmpR promoter: bla
  12065..12925   +  CDS            AmpR: β-lactamase; bla; confers resistance to ampicillin, carbenicillin, and related antibiotics
  13096..13684   +  rep_origin     ori: high-copy-number ColE1/pMB1/pBR322/pUC origin of replication
  13867..13959   +  CDS            lacI (fragment): lac repressor; lacI; The lac repressor binds to the lac operator to inhibit transcription in E. coli. This inhibition can be relieved by adding lactose or isopropyl-β-D-thiogalactopyranoside (IPTG).
  13972..13993   +  protein_bind   CAP binding site: CAP binding activates transcription in the presence of cAMP. E. coli catabolite activator protein
  14008..14038   +  promoter       lac promoter: promoter for the E. coli lac operon
  14042..14064   +  protein_bind   lac operator (fragment): The lac repressor binds to the lac operator to inhibit transcription in E. coli. This inhibition can be relieved by adding lactose or isopropyl-β-D-thiogalactopyranoside (IPTG). lac repressor encoded by lacI
  14107..14125   +  promoter       T3 promoter: promoter for bacteriophage T3 RNA polymerase
>Addgene plasmid #51582 | PhyB-mCherry-Spc72 | depositor full sequence | sequence record 78836 | PhyB-mCherry-Spc72 sequence 14137 bps
GGCCGGCCATTTAAATGTTTAAACGGCCACGCTGGCCGAGGAGAACTTCTAGTATATCTACATACCTAAT
ATTATTGCCTTATTAAAAATGGAATCCCAACAATTACATCAAAATCCACATTCTCTTCAAAATCAATTGT
CCTGTACTTCCTTGTTCATGTGTGTTCAAAAACGTTATATTTATAGGATAATTATACTCTATTTCTCAAC
AAGTAATTGGTTGTTTGGCCGAGCGGTCTAAGGCGCCTGATTCAAGAAATATCTTGACCGCAGTTAACTG
TGGGAATACTCAGGTATCGTAAGATGCAAGAGTTCGAATCTCTTAGCAACCATTATTTTTTTCCTCAACA
TAACGAGAACACACAGGGGCGCTATCGCACAGAATCAAATTCGATGACTGGAAATTTTTTGTTAATTTCA
GAGGTCGCCTGACGCATATACCTTTTTCAACTGAAAAATTGGGAGAAAAAGGAAAGGTGAGAGCGCCGGA
ACCGGCTTTTCATATAGAATAGAGAAGCGTTCATGACTAAATGCTTGCATCACAATACTTGAAGTTGACA
ATATTATTTAAGGACCTATTGTTTTTTCCAATAGGTGGTTAGCAATCGTCTTACTTTCTAACTTTTCTTA
CCTTTTACATTTCAGCAATATATATATATATATTTCAAGGATATACCATTCTAATGTCTGCCCCTAAGTT
ACCAATAGATAGCGGTTTAATATAAGGTTTCAACAAGAAATATTTTGTGAAAATCAAAAGTTAATAGTTT
CACTGTCGAAAATATGAAAGTTTAAGTTTTCAGTTCATCCCATTGTAGTTATCAAATTTCTGTGTTTCCC
GTATATGTGTGCTCTGTATTCATCGCTATCTTGAAACTGGTTATGATCGTTGCGCATGTGACCTGTATCG
CTCAAAAGAGCCCGGCACCGGTACCGGGCAAAAGCCCCTAGCAAGCTAAAATGATTCAACTTTCGTAGTA
ATTTGTTCAACCGGTCACAGTAAAGTCAATGACTAACTTTTGAATCGAGGATGTATTTCCAATTGAAAGC
AATGTATATATAAACCATTGTGTTGAAGCTTGTCTTACAGTTTTCTTGTATCCTCCCATTGTTCATATAG
TACTTAAAGTACCATAATCCTTAAAGAACAAACTTGAAAGAGAATACACTATACACAACTAATAAATAAA
GAATAATCATGGCTGTGACCAAGACAATTGTAGTTCTACCAGGTGACCATGTTGGTCAAGAAATCACTGA
AGAGGCCATTAAAGTTTTAAATGCTATTCAGGAATGTCGTCCAGACAAGGTCAATTTCAAGTTTGATCAT
CATTTGATCGGTGGTGCTGCAATTGATGCCACTGGTGTTCCATTACCAGACGAAGCTTTGGAGGCCTCTA
AGAAAGCTGATGCCGTGCTTCTGGGTGCTGTTGGTGGTCCAAAATGGGGTACTGGCGCTGTCAGACCAGA
ACAAGGTCTTTTGAAAATCCGTAAGGAGTTGCAATTGTATGCTAATCTAAGACCATGTAATTTTGCATCT
GATTCCTTACTAGATCTATCGCCATTGAAGCCTGAAATTGCAAGAGGTACAGATTTCGTCGTTGTTAGAG
AACTAGTGGGTGGTATTTATTTCGGGGAGAGAAAAGAAGATGAAGGTGATGGTGTCGCCTGGGATAGCGA
AAAGTATTCTGTGCCCGAAGTTCAAAGAATCACTAGAATGGCTGCTTTCATGGCTCTGCAACACAACCCA
CCTTTACCTATTTGGTCTCTAGATAAAGCCAACGTTCTAGCATCATCAAGATTATGGAGAAAAACAGTGG
AAGAGACGATTAAGAATGAATTCCCACAATTGACTGTTCAACATCAATTGATTGATTCCGCTGCTATGAT
CTTGGTTAAGAACCCAACTCATCTAAATGGTATTATTATCACAAACAATATGTTTGGTGATATTATCTCC
GATGAAGCCTCCGTGATCCCAGGTTCGTTAGGATTACTTCCATCTGCCTCCTTGGCATCTCTTCCAGATA
AGAATACGGCATTTGGTTTATATGAGCCATGTCATGGCTCTGCTCCAGACTTACCAAAGGGAAAGGTTAA
CCCCGTAGCAACAATCCTATCTGCTGCTATGATGTTGAAGTTGTCTCTGGACCTGTTCGAAGAAGGTGAA
ATTATAGAACAAGCAGTCAAGAAAGTGTTGGATTCTGGTATCAGAACAGCGGATCTAAAGGGTACCAACT
CTACTACTGAGGTCGGTGATGCAGTAGCGAAAGCTGTCAGGGAACTATTAGCTTAGACTTAGTAGATGTA
CAGTTGCATACATAAGTCTGAACAGAAAGAAGTAAATATCATATCTAGTTCGGTTTAGAAATCAGTGACT
ATATTGGTTTTGACCAGATCGCAATCCTTGCAAGCATTTAGTAATGACTATCAAACCGGTGAATCATCTG
ATAAGGCTATATTAGCTTGTGCATTCGCATGTATCGGGAAACGAACGGTACCGGGCCCTAAAACAAGAAG
AGGGTTGACTACATCACGATGAGGGGGATCGAAGAAATGATGGTAAATGAAATAGGAAATCAAGGAGCAT
GAAGGCAAAAGACAAATATAAGGGTCGAACGAAAAATAAAGTGAAAAGTGTTGATATGATGTATTTGGCT
TTGCGGCGCCGAAAAAACGAGTTTACGCAATTGCACAATCATGCTGACTCTGTGGCGGACCCGCGCTCTT
GCCGGCCCGGCGATAACGCTGGGCGTGAGGCTGTGCCCGGCGGAGTTTTTTGCGCCTGCATTTTCCAAGG
TTTACCCTGCGCTAAGGGGCGAGATTGGAGAAGCAATAAGAATGCCGGTTGGGGTTGCGATGATGACGAC
CACGACAACTGGTGTCATTATTTAAGTTGCCGAAAGAACCTGAGTGCATTTGCAACATGAGTATACTAGA
AGAATGAGCCAAGACTTGCGAGACGCGAGTTTGCCGGTGGTGCGAACAATAGAGCGACCATGACCTTGAA
GGTGAGACGCGCATAACCGCTAGAGTACTTTGAAGAGGAAACAGCAATAGGGTTGCTACCAGTATAAATA
GACAGGTACATACAACACTGGAAATGGTTGTCTGTTTGAGTACGCTTTCAATTCATTTGGGTGTGCACTT
TATTATGTTACAATATGGAAGGGAACTTTACACTTCTCCTATGCACATATATTAATTAAAGTCCAATGCT
AGTAGAGAAGGGGGGTAACACCCCTCCGCGCTCTTTTCCGATTTTTTTCTAAACCGTGGAATATTTCGGA
TATCCTTTTGTTGTTTCCGGGTGTACAATATGGACTTCCTCTTTTCTGGCAACCAAACCCATACATCGGG
ATTCCTATAATACCTTCGTTGGTCTCCCTAACATGTAGGTGGCGGAGGGGAGATATACAATAGAACAGAT
ACCAGACAAGACATAATGGGCTAAACAAGACTACACCAATTACACTGCCTCATTGATGGTGGTACATAAC
GAACTAATACTGTAGCCCTAGACTTGATAGCCATCATCATATCGAAGTTTCACTACCCTTTTTCCATTTG
CCATCTATTGAAGTAATAATAGGCGCATGCAACTTCTTTTCTTTTTTTTTCTTTTCTCTCTCCCCCGTTG
TTGTCTCACCATATCCGCAATGACAAAAAAATGATGGAAGACACTAAAGGAAAAAATTAACGACAAAGAC
AGCACCAACAGATGTCGTTGTTCCAGAGCTGATGAGGGGTATCTCGAAGCACACGAAACTTTTTCCTTCC
TTCATTCACGCACACTACTCTCTAATGAGCAACGGTATACGGCCTTCCTTCCAGTTACTTGAATTTGAAA
TAAAAAAAAGTTTGCTGTCTTGCTATCAAGTATAAATAGACCTGCAATTATTAATCTTTTGTTTCCTCGT
CATTGTTCTCGTTCCCTTTCTTCCTTGTTTCTTTTTCTGCACAATATTTCAAGCTATACCAAGCATACAA
TCAACTATCTCATATACAAAGCAATGGTTTCCGGAGTCGGGGGTAGTGGCGGTGGCCGTGGCGGTGGCCG
TGGCGGAGAAGAAGAACCGTCGTCAAGTCACACTCCTAATAACCGAAGAGGAGGAGAACAAGCTCAATCG
TCGGGAACGAAATCTCTCAGACCAAGAAGCAACACTGAATCAATGAGCAAAGCAATTCAACAGTACACCG
TCGACGCAAGACTCCACGCCGTTTTCGAACAATCCGGCGAATCAGGGAAATCATTCGACTACTCACAATC
ACTCAAAACGACGACGTACGGTTCCTCTGTACCTGAGCAACAGATCACAGCTTATCTCTCTCGAATCCAG
CGAGGTGGTTACATTCAGCCTTTCGGATGTATGATCGCCGTCGATGAATCCAGTTTCCGGATCATCGGTT
ACAGTGAAAACGCCAGAGAAATGTTAGGGATTATGCCTCAATCTGTTCCTACTCTTGAGAAACCTGAGAT
TCTAGCTATGGGAACTGATGTGAGATCTTTGTTCACTTCTTCGAGCTCGATTCTACTCGAGCGTGCTTTC
GTTGCTCGAGAGATTACCTTGTTAAATCCGGTTTGGATCCATTCCAAGAATACTGGTAAACCGTTTTACG
CCATTCTTCATAGGATTGATGTTGGTGTTGTTATTGATTTAGAGCCAGCTAGAACTGAAGATCCTGCGCT
TTCTATTGCTGGTGCTGTTCAATCGCAGAAACTCGCGGTTCGTGCGATTTCTCAGTTACAGGCTCTTCCT
GGTGGAGATATTAAGCTTTTGTGTGACACTGTCGTGGAAAGTGTGAGGGACTTGACTGGTTATGATCGTG
TTATGGTTTATAAGTTTCATGAAGATGAGCATGGAGAAGTTGTAGCTGAGAGTAAACGAGATGATTTAGA
GCCTTATATTGGACTGCATTATCCTGCTACTGATATTCCTCAAGCGTCAAGGTTCTTGTTTAAGCAGAAC
CGTGTCCGAATGATAGTAGATTGCAATGCCACACCTGTTCTTGTGGTCCAGGACGATAGGCTAACTCAGT
CTATGTGCTTGGTTGGTTCTACTCTTAGGGCTCCTCATGGTTGTCACTCTCAGTATATGGCTAACATGGG
ATCTATTGCGTCTTTAGCAATGGCGGTTATAATCAATGGAAATGAAGATGATGGGAGCAATGTAGCTAGT
GGAAGAAGCTCGATGAGGCTTTGGGGTTTGGTTGTTTGCCATCACACTTCTTCTCGCTGCATACCGTTTC
CGCTAAGGTATGCTTGTGAGTTTTTGATGCAGGCTTTCGGTTTACAGTTAAACATGGAATTGCAGTTAGC
TTTGCAAATGTCAGAGAAACGCGTTTTGAGAACGCAGACACTGTTATGTGATATGCTTCTGCGTGACTCG
CCTGCTGGAATTGTTACACAGAGTCCCAGTATCATGGACTTAGTGAAATGTGACGGTGCAGCATTTCTTT
ACCACGGGAAGTATTACCCGTTGGGTGTTGCTCCTAGTGAAGTTCAGATAAAAGATGTTGTGGAGTGGTT
GCTTGCGAATCATGCGGATTCAACCGGATTAAGCACTGATAGTTTAGGCGATGCGGGGTATCCCGGTGCA
GCTGCGTTAGGGGATGCTGTGTGCGGTATGGCAGTTGCATATATCACAAAAAGAGACTTTCTTTTTTGGT
TTCGATCTCACACTGCGAAAGAAATCAAATGGGGAGGCGCTAAGCATCATCCGGAGGATAAAGATGATGG
GCAACGAATGCATCCTCGTTCGTCCTTTCAGGCTTTTCTTGAAGTTGTTAAGAGCCGGAGTCAGCCATGG
GAAACTGCGGAAATGGATGCGATTCACTCGCTCCAGCTTATTCTGAGAGACTCTTTTAAAGAATCTGAGG
CGGCTATGAACTCTAAAGTTGTGGATGGTGTGGTTCAGCCATGTAGGGATATGGCGGGGGAACAGGGGAT
TGATGAGTTAGGTGCAGTTGCAAGAGAGATGGTTAGGCTCATTGAGACTGCAACTGTTCCTATATTCGCT
GTGGATGCCGGAGGCTGCATCAATGGATGGAACGCTAAGATTGCAGAGTTGACAGGTCTCTCAGTTGAAG
AAGCTATGGGGAAGTCTCTGGTTTCTGATTTAATATACAAAGAGAATGAAGCAACTGTCAATAAGCTTCT
TTCTCGTGCTTTGAGAGGGGACGAGGAAAAGAATGTGGAGGTTAAGCTGAAAACTTTCAGCCCCGAACTA
CAAGGGAAAGCAGTTTTTGTGGTTGTGAATGCTTGTTCCAGCAAGGACTACTTGAACAACATTGTCGGCG
TTTGTTTTGTTGGACAAGACGTTACTAGTCAGAAAATCGTAATGGATAAGTTCATCAACATACAAGGAGA
TTACAAGGCTATTGTACATAGCCCAAACCCTCTAATCCCGCCAATTTTTGCTGCTGACGAGAACACGTGC
TGCCTGGAATGGAACATGGCGATGGAAAAGCTTACGGGTTGGTCTCGCAGTGAAGTGATTGGGAAAATGA
TTGTCGGGGAAGTGTTTGGGAGCTGTTGCATGCTAAAGGGTCCTGATGCTTTAACCAAGTTCATGATTGT
ATTGCATAATGCGATTGGTGGCCAAGATACGGATAAGTTCCCTTTCCCATTCTTTGACCGCAATGGGAAG
TTTGTTCAGGCTCTATTGACTGCAAACAAGCGGGTTAGCCTCGAGGGAAAGGTTATTGGGGCTTTCTGTT
TCTTGCAAATCCCGAGCGAATTCGATAGTGCTGGTAGTGCTGGTAGTGCTGGTGGTAGTTCCCTAGTGAG
CAAGGGCGAGGAGGATAACATGGCCATCATCAAGGAGTTCATGCGCTTCAAGGTGCACATGGAGGGCTCC
GTGAACGGCCACGAGTTCGAGATCGAGGGCGAGGGCGAGGGCCGCCCCTACGAGGGCACCCAGACCGCCA
AGCTGAAGGTGACCAAGGGTGGCCCCCTGCCCTTCGCCTGGGACATCCTGTCCCCTCAGTTCATGTACGG
CTCCAAGGCCTACGTGAAGCACCCCGCCGACATCCCCGACTACTTGAAGCTGTCCTTCCCCGAGGGCTTC
AAGTGGGAGCGCGTGATGAACTTCGAGGACGGCGGCGTGGTGACCGTGACCCAGGACTCCTCCCTGCAGG
ACGGCGAGTTCATCTACAAGGTGAAGCTGCGCGGCACCAACTTCCCCTCCGACGGCCCCGTAATGCAGAA
GAAGACCATGGGCTGGGAGGCCTCCTCCGAGCGGATGTACCCCGAGGACGGCGCCCTGAAGGGCGAGATC
AAGCAGAGGCTGAAGCTGAAGGACGGCGGCCACTACGACGCTGAGGTCAAGACCACCTACAAGGCCAAGA
AGCCCGTGCAGCTGCCCGGCGCCTACAACGTCAACATCAAGTTGGACATCACCTCCCACAACGAGGACTA
CACCATCGTGGAACAGTACGAACGCGCCGAGGGCCGCCACTCCACCGGCGGCATGGACGAGCTGTACAAG
GGTAGCGATAGCGCAGGCAGTGCTGGTAAGGCTAGCATGGTACGTCGATGGATTCCTAGTGGCAGGCATC
TTCGCAATAATGACAACACTGGTGATGATGACGACAGCGAGTTCACAAACTCGATGGATTCTGGGATGTC
CATACCATCACTCAGGGACTCCATGACCACGAGGTCATCTCATAACGATCCCATCAAGCCTGCTCTGATG
AACGATTCCAACAAAGTCAAAAATTTGGAGAAGGAGTTGACTAATGCCAAAATCAAGATTCAAGTACTCT
ATGAATACATTCGCAGAATCCCTAATAAAGACGGCAATGCACCATCGCTGGGCAATGACACTGATTTTAG
AAATTCGATTATCGAGGGTCTAAATCTTGAAATAAACAAATTGAAACAGGATTTAAAGGCGAAGGAAGTC
GAGTACCAAGATACGCTACAATTCGTTCAAGAGAATTTAGAAAATTCGGAAAGTATCGTGAATACGATCA
ATCACCTATTGTCCTTTATATTGACGCATTTTAATGAGCAAGATGAAAATGCCCATCTTCTTGATAAAGA
AGAGAGGGAGACCCTGGAGGAAACTTTAGAGCTGAGCTCGGATTATGTTCTTGAAAAAATGGATACTTTG
TCCAAGTTCATCATCCAATTCTTGCAGGACTTTTTGCATTCCAAAAGTCGAGCGGAATCAAAGCAGGATA
AGGAAGAATTTCTTTCACTGGCCCAGTCCTCACCAGCAGGATCACAGTTAGAAAGTAGGGACTCACCATC
AAGTAAAGAGGAGAATACTGATGGTGGATACCAGAATGACGAAATTCATGACAGTAACAACCACATTGAT
ACAGAAAATGTAATGGCAAACAGTACTTCCTTACCAATTTCAGCCGTCGAGTCTCGTTTTGAGAAAACCT
TAGACACTCAATTAGAGATTGTCATAGAAAATTTGCACAAAGAATATGATCAATTTATAAATTCCATTAG
ATTGAAATTCGAGAAATCGCAAAAATTAGAAAAAATAATAGCGTCCAAACTAAATGAGCAGTCTCATCTA
CTAGATTCCTTAGAATTGGAAGAAAATTCTAGTTCCGTTATAGAAAAACAAGATCATTTGATTTCCCAAC
TGAAGGAAAAGATCGAATCGCAATCTGTCTTGATAAACAATTTGGAAAAATTGAAGGAAGACATCATTAA
AATGAAACAAAATGAAAAAGTTTTAACCAAAGAACTGGAAACTCAGACCAAAATCAATAAACTAAAGGAA
AATAATTGGGACAGCTACATCAATGACTTGGAAAAACAAATCAATGACCTTCAAATCGATAAATCAGAGG
AATTCCACGTAATACAAAATCAGTTAGACAAATTAGACTTGGAGAATTACCAATTAAAAAATCAGTTAAA
TACTTTGGACAACCAAAAGTTAATACTATCCCAATATGAAAGCAATTTTATCAAATTTAATCAGAACCTT
TTACTACACCTTGACAGTATTTTCAATATTCTGCAGAAAATCTTACAAGAAAGTTCTATTGCCCAATTTG
ACAGGAAAATGAAATCCATAAAATCTGTACCAAATGCGTTGAAAAACTTGAATTTGATTCAGCCCAAACT
AGAATCGCTCTACACTTTTATAGAGACTGCATTAGAGTCCATAATAAACTCATATATCTCTTCACTGATT
TCCATGGAAACCCCAGAGCAGCCACATCAACAGGGCAATGAATTAACGGCAACTCCAAATAAAGAACTGA
CCTTACGAATAGAGGAGTTACAAAGAAGATGGATATCCGAAAGAGAAAGACGGAAGCTCGATGCTAACGC
TTCAGAAGCTCGAATCAAGGCTTTAGAACAGGAAAATGAGTCATTGAGATCGAAACTTTTCAACCTATCA
ATCAACAATCCCTAAGCGGCCGCCACCGCGGTGGAGCTCTAAGCAAATAGCTAAATTATATACGAATTAA
TATTATGATTAAGTGTTTACGTGAGTGCGATATTTTTATTACTATCTTATACAGTTGTATATACTCTATA
AAATGAGTTGTCTATTAATTAACGCGATGAATGCTTTCTGGGTTTACCTCTCCAACAACTCTAGTTTACT
TCTCAATACATTCAATTGTATTTGATTTGTCAATACTTCATCATTAATCAATTCTATAGTTTTGTTTTTC
TCGTTTATTTCCAAATTTAATGCATCAATTTTATTATTCAATTTGTCGTTGATTTTGGTTAATGATTTTA
TGGTTTGATCTCTGGCATTGATTGTTTGTGTTAGTTTTTCATTATTGATAATTAAATTATTTAAGTTAGT
TATCAACTCGGTGTTTTCAAGTTTCAAGTTTTCAATTTCTTTAGAGTTTATTAGATTTGTCAAAGTTTCT
GAATTGCTTGATTGGTCCTGTAGAAGAGTATTTGTTGTTGTGGATAATTGATTCAATTTTTGAGACAATT
GCTGGAAGGCGTTGAAATATCTAGCATCAATCTCATGGTTTTTTTCCCGAGAGTCTCGTAGATTCAATTG
TTTTAATATATCTTGGGACCACTCTTGATTTGAACTCATGGAAATTAAACTGGGTGTTGTGTTGTGGTGT
AATGATTGTACCCCCTTTGCTTATAATTGTGTGGCCACCGAAGTCGGTGATGCTGTCGCCGAAGAAGTTA
AGAAAATCCTTGCTTAAAAAGATTCTCTTTTTTTATGATATTTGTACATAAACTTTATAAATGAAATTCA
TAATAGAAACGACACGAAATTACAAAATGGAATATGTTCATAGGGTAGACGAAACTATATACGCAATCTA
CATACATTTATCAAGAAGGAGAAAAAGGAGGATGTAAAGGAATACAGGTAAGCAAATTGATACTAATGGC
TCAACGTGATAAGGAAAAAGAATTGCACTTTAACATTAATATTGACAAGGAGGAGGGCACCACACAAAAA
GTTAGGTGTAACAGAAAATCATGAAACTATGATTCCTAATTTATATATTGGAGGATTTTCTCTAAAAAAA
AAAAAATACAACAAATAAAAAACACTCAATGACCTGACCATTTGATGGAGTTTAAGTCAATACCTTCTTG
AACCATTTCCCATAATGGTGAAAGTTCCCTCAAGAATTTTACTCTGTCAGAAACGGCCTTAACGACGTAG
GCCGGCCATTTAAATGTTTAAACGGCCACGCTGGCCCAATTCGCCCTATAGTGAGTCGTATTACAATTCA
CTGGCCGTCGTTTTACAACGTCGTGACTGGGAAAACCCTGGCGTTACCCAACTTAATCGCCTTGCAGCAC
ATCCCCCTTTCGCCAGCTGGCGTAATAGCGAAGAGGCCCGCACCGATCGCCCTTCCCAACAGTTGCGCAG
CCTGAATGGCGAATGG
[124 nt withheld, positions 10867-10990]
C
[91 nt withheld, positions 10992-11082]
A
[49 nt withheld, positions 11084-11132]
CCTTTGACGTTGGAGTCCACGTTCTTT
[37 nt withheld, positions 11160-11196]
ACCCTATCTCGGTCTATTCTTTTGATTTATAAGGGATTTTGCCGATTTCGGCCTATTGGTTAAAAAATGA
GCTGATTTAACAAAAATTTAACGCGAATTTTAACAAAATATTAACGCTTACAATTTCCTGATGCGGTATT
TTCTCCTTACGCATCTGTGCGGTATTTCACACCGCATAGGGTAATAACTGATATAATTAAATTGAAGCTC
TAATTTGTGAGTTTAGTATTAGGATCTCTACCCTTGGCGAAAAGTCCTCTGCCAACAATGATGATATCTG
ATCCACCACTTACAACTTCGTCGACGGTTCTGTACTGCTGACCCAATATGCGTATATATACCAATCTAAG
TCTGTGCTCCTTCCTTCGTTCTTCCTTCTGTTCGGAGATTACCGAATCAAAAAAATTTCAAGGAAACCGA
AATCAAAAAAAAGAATAAAAAAAAAATGATGAATTGAAAAGGTGGTATGGTGCACTCTCAGTACAATCTG
CTCTGATGCCGCATAGTTAAGCCAGCCCCGACACCCGCCAACACCCGCTGACGCGCCCTGACGGGCTTGT
CTGCTCCCGGCATCCGCTTACAGACAAGCTGTGACCGTCTCCGGGAGCTGCATGTGTCAGAGGTTTTCAC
CGTCATCACCGAAACGCGCGAGACGAAAGGGCCTCGTGATACGCCTATTTTTATAGGTTAATGTCATGAT
AATAATGGTTTCTTAGACGTCGGCGCGCCGAGGACGTCAGGTGGCACTTTTCGGGGAAATGTGCGCGGAA
CCCCTATTTGTTTATTTTTCTAAATACATTCAAATATGTATCCGCTCATGAGACAATAACCCTGATAAAT
GCTTCAATAATATTGAAAAAGGAAGAGTATGAGTATTCAACATTTCCGTGTCGCCCTTATTCCCTTTTTT
GCGGCATTTTGCCTTCCTGTTTTTGCTCACCCAGAAACGCTGGTGAAAGTAAAAGATGCTGAAGATCAGT
TGGGTGCACGAGTGGGTTACATCGAACTGGATCTCAACAGCGGTAAGATCCTTGAGAGTTTTCGCCCCGA
AGAACGTTTTCCAATGATGAGCACTTTTAAAGTTCTGCTATGTGGCGCGGTATTATCCCGTATTGACGCC
GGGCAAGAGCAACTCGGTCGCCGCATACACTATTCTCAGAATGACTTGGTTGAGTACTCACCAGTCACAG
AAAAGCATCTTACGGATGGCATGACAGTAAGAGAATTATGCAGTGCTGCCATAACCATGAGTGATAACAC
TGCGGCCAACTTACTTCTGACAACGATCGGAGGACCGAAGGAGCTAACCGCTTTTTTGCACAACATGGGG
GATCATGTAACTCGCCTTGATCGTTGGGAACCGGAGCTGAATGAAGCCATACCAAACGACGAGCGTGACA
CCACGATGCCTGTAGCAATGGCAACAACGTTGCGCAAACTATTAACTGGCGAACTACTTACTCTAGCTTC
CCGGCAACAATTAATAGACTGGATGGAGGCGGATAAAGTTGCAGGACCACTTCTGCGCTCGGCCCTTCCG
GCTGGCTGGTTTATTGCTGATAAATCTGGAGCCGGTGAGCGTGGGTCTCGCGGTATCATTGCAGCACTGG
GGCCAGATGGTAAGCCCTCCCGTATCGTAGTTATCTACACGACGGGGAGTCAGGCAACTATGGATGAACG
AAATAGACAGATCGCTGAGATAGGTGCCTCACTGATTAAGCATTGGTAACTGTCAGACCAAGTTTACTCA
TATATACTTTAGATTGATTTAAAACTTCATTTTTAATTTAAAAGGATCTAGGTGAAGATCCTTTTTGATA
ATCTCATGACCAAAATCCCTTAACGTGAGTTTTCGTTCCACTGAGCGTCAGACCCCGTAGAAAAGATCAA
AGGATCTTCTTGAGATCCTTTTTTTCTGCGCGTAATCTGCTGCTTGCAAACAAAAAAACCACCGCTACCA
GCGGTGGTTTGTTTGCCGGATCAAGAGCTACCAACTCTTTTTCCGAAGGTAACTGGCTTCAGCAGAGCGC
AGATACCAAATACTGTTCTTCTAGTGTAGCCGTAGTTAGGCCACCACTTCAAGAACTCTGTAGCACCGCC
TACATACCTCGCTCTGCTAATCCTGTTACCAGTGGCTGCTGCCAGTGGCGATAAGTCGTGTCTTACCGGG
TTGGACTCAAGACGATAGTTACCGGATAAGGCGCAGCGGTCGGGCTGAACGGGGGGTTCGTGCACACAGC
CCAGCTTGGAGCGAACGACCTACACCGAACTGAGATACCTACAGCGTGAGCTATGAGAAAGCGCCACGCT
TCCCGAAGGGAGAAAGGCGGACAGGTATCCGGTAAGCGGCAGGGTCGGAACAGGAGAGCGCACGAGGGAG
CTTCCAGGGGGAAACGCCTGGTATCTTTATAGTCCTGTCGGGTTTCGCCACCTCTGACTTGAGCGTCGAT
TTTTGTGATGCTCGTCAGGGGGGCGGAGCCTATGGAAAAACGCCAGCAACGCGGCCTTTTTACGGTTCCT
GGCCTTTTGCTGGCCTTTTGCTCACATGTTCTTTCCTGCGTTATCCCCTGATTCTGTGGATAACCGTATT
ACCGCCTTTGAGTGAGCTGATACCGCTCGCCGCAGCCGAACGACCGAGCGCAGCGAGTCAGTGAGCGAGG
AAGCGGAAGAGCGCCCAATACGCAAACCGCCTCTCCCCGCGCGTTGGCCGATTCATTAATGCAGCTGGCA
CGACAGGTTTCCCGACTGGAAAGCGGGCAGTGAGCGCAACGCAATTAATGTGAGTTAGCTCACTCATTAG
GCACCCCAGGCTTTACACTTTATGCTTCCGGCTCCTATGTTGTGTGGAATTGTGAGCGGATAACAATTTC
ACACAGGAAACAGCTATGACCATGATTACGCCAAGCTCGGAATTAACCCTCACTAAAGGGAACAAAAGCT
G
