>Addgene plasmid #51582 | PhyB-mCherry-Spc72 | addgene partial sequence | sequence record 93721 | yADH1-F 5'-ATACGGCCTTCCTTCCAGTT-3'
TTGCTGTCTTGCTATCAAGTATAAATAGACCTGCAATTATTAATCTTTTGTTTCCTCGTCATTGTTCTCG
TTCCCTTTCTTCCTTGTTTCTTTTTCTGCACAATATTTCAAGCTATACCAAGCATACAATCAACTATCTC
ATATACAAAGCAATGGTTTCCGGAGTCGGGGGTAGTGGCGGTGGCCGTGGCGGTGGCCGTGGCGGAGAAG
AAGAACCGTCGTCAAGTCACACTCCTAATAACCGAAGAGGAGGAGAACAAGCTCAATCGTCGGGAACGAA
ATCTCTCAGACCAAGAAGCAACACTGAATCAATGAGCAAAGCAATTCAACAGTACACCGTCGACGCAAGA
CTCCACGCCGTTTTCGAACAATCCGGCGAATCAGGGAAATCATTCGACTACTCACAATCACTCAAAACGA
CGACGTACGGTTCCTCTGTACCTGAGCAACAGATCACAGCTTATCTCTCTCGAATCCAGCGAGGTGGTTA
CATTCAGCCTTTCGGATGTATGATCGCCGTCGATGAATCCAGTTTCCGGATCATCGGTTACAGTGAAAAC
GCCAGAGAAATGTTAGGGATTATGCCTCAATCTGTTCCTACTCTTGAGAAACCTGAGATTCTAGCTATGG
GAACTGATGTGAGATCTTTGTTCACTTCTTCGAGCTCGATTCTACTCGAGCGTGCTTTCGTTGCTCGAGA
GATTACCTTGTTAAATCCGGTTTGGATCCATTCCAAGAATACTGGTAAACCGTTTTACGCCATTCTTCAT
AGGATTGATGTTGGTGTTGTTATTGATTTAGAGCCAGCTAGAACTGAAGATCCTGCGCTTTCTATTGCTG
GTGCTGTTCAATCGCAGAA
