>Addgene plasmid #51582 | PhyB-mCherry-Spc72 | addgene partial sequence | sequence record 93737 | mCherry-F 5'-ccccgtaatgcagaagaaga-3'
CCGAGGACGGCGCCCTGAAGGGCGAGATCAAGCAGAGGCTGAAGCTGAAGGACGGCGGCCACTACGACGC
TGAGGTCAAGACCACCTACAAGGCCAAGAAGCCCGTGCAGCTGCCCGGCGCCTACAACGTCAACATCAAG
TTGGACATCACCTCCCACAACGAGGACTACACCATCGTGGAACAGTACGAACGCGCCGAGGGCCGCCACT
CCACCGGCGGCATGGACGAGCTGTACAAGGGTAGCGATAGCGCAGGCAGTGCTGGTAAGGCTAGCATGGT
ACGTCGATGGATTCCTAGTGGCAGGCATCTTCGCAATAATGACAACACTGGTGATGATGACGACAGCGAG
TTCACAAACTCGATGGATTCTGGGATGTCCATACCATCACTCAGGGACTCCATGACCACGAGGTCATCTC
ATAACGATCCCATCAAGCCTGCTCTGATGAACGATTCCAACAAAGTCAAAAATTTGGAGAAGGAGTTGAC
TAATGCCAAAATCAAGATTCAAGTACTCTATGAATACATTCGCAGAATCCCTAATAAAGACGGCAATGCA
CCATCGCTGGGCAATGACACTGATTTTAGAAATTCGATTATCGAGGGTCTAAATCTTGAAATAAACAAAT
TGAAACAGGATTTAAAGGCGAAGGAAGTCGAGTACCAAGATACGCTACAATTCGTTCAAGAGAATTTAGA
AAATTCGGAAAGTATCGTGAATACGATCAATCACCTATTGTCCTTTATATTGACGCATTTTAATGAGCAA
GATGAAA
