>Addgene plasmid #51582 | PhyB-mCherry-Spc72 | addgene partial sequence | sequence record 94374 | mCherry-R 5'-TTGGTCACCTTCAGCTTGG-3'
TCGATCTCGAACTCGTGGCCGTTCACGGAGCCCTCCATGTGCACCTTGAAGCGCATGAACTCCTTGATGA
TGGCCATGTTATCCTCCTCGCCCTTGCTCACTAGGGAACTACCACCAGCACTACCAGCACTACCAGCACT
ATCGAATTCGCTCGGGATTTGCAAGAAACAGAAAGCCCCAATAACCTTTCCCTCGAGGCTAACCCGCTTG
TTTGCAGTCAATAGAGCCTGAACAAACTTCCCATTGCGGTCAAAGAATGGGAAAGGGAACTTATCCGTAT
CTTGGCCACCAATCGCATTATGCAATACAATCATGAACTTGGTTAAAGCATCAGGACCCTTTAGCATGCA
ACAGCTCCCAAACACTTCCCCGACAATCATTTTCCCAATCACTTCACTGCGAGACCAACCCGTAAGCTTT
TCCATCGCCATGTTCCATTCCAGGCAGCACGTGTTCTCGTCAGCAGCAAAAATTGGCGGGATTAGAGGGT
TTGGGCTATGTACAATAGCCTTGTAATCTCCTTGTATGTTGATGAACTTATCCATTACGATTTTCTGACT
AGTAACGTCTTGTCCAACAAAACAAACGCCGACAATGTTGTTCAAGTAGTCCTTGCTGGAACAAGCATTC
ACAACCACA
