>Addgene plasmid #51582 | PhyB-mCherry-Spc72 | addgene partial sequence | sequence record 95039 | pRS-Phy-R 5'-tgttggagaggtaaacccaga-3'
ACTCATTTTATAGAGTATATACAACTGTATAAGATAGTAATAAAAATATCGCACTCACGTAAACACTTAA
TCATAATATTAATTCGTATATAATTTAGCTATTTGCTTAGAGCTCCACCGCGGTGGCGGCCGCTTAGGGA
TTGTTGATTGATAGGTTGAAAAGTTTCGATCTCAATGACTCATTTTCCTGTTCTAAAGCCTTGATTCGAG
CTTCTGAAGCGTTAGCATCGAGCTTCCGTCTTTCTCTTTCGGATATCCATCTTCTTTGTAACTCCTCTAT
TCGTAAGGTCAGTTCTTTATTTGGAGTTGCCGTTAATTCATTGCCCTGTTGATGTGGCTGCTCTGGGGTT
TCCATGGAAATCAGTGAAGAGATATATGAGTTTATTATGGACTCTAATGCAGTCTCTATAAAAGTGTAGA
GCGATTCTAGTTTGGGCTGAATCAAATTCAAGTTTTTCAACGCATTTGGTACAGATTTTATGGATTTCAT
TTTCCTGTCAAATTGGGCAATAGAACTTTCTTGTAAGATTTTCTGCAGAATATTGAAAATACTGTCAAGG
TGTAGTAAAAGGTTCTGATTAAATTTGATAAAATTGCTTTCATATTGGGATAGTATTAACTTTTGGTTGT
CCAAAGTATTTAACTGATTTTTTAATTGGTAATTCTCCAAGTCTAATTTGTCTAACTGATTTTGTATTAC
GTGGAATTCCTCTGATTTATCGATTTGAAGGTCA
